Addgene plasmid #193397: pNC-121-35S
Purpose: (Empty Backbone) Nimble cloning-compatible vector for plant ectopic expression
Depositing lab: Pu Yan. Depositing organization: Chinese Academy of Tropical Agricultural Sciences. Publication: A Nimble Cloning-compatible vector system for high-throughput gene functional analysis in plants. Yan P, Tuo D, Shen W, Deng H, Zhou P, Gao X. Plant Commun. 2023 Mar 13;4(2):100471. doi: 10.1016/j.xplc.2022.100471. Epub 2022 Nov 9. PubMed 36352791.
Backbone
  Vector backbone: pBI121
  Vector type: Plant Expression
Growth in bacteria
  Bacterial resistance: Kanamycin, 50 μg/mL
  Growth temperature: 37°C
  Growth strain: ccdB Survival
  Copy number: Low Copy
Gene/Insert
  Gene/Insert name: None
Terms and licenses: Academic/Nonprofit Terms; Industry Terms: Not Available to Industry
Depositor comments: NC frame
How to cite: pNC-121-35S was a gift from Pu Yan (Addgene plasmid # 193397 ; http://n2t.net/addgene:193397 ; RRID:Addgene_193397)
