[The description below was written by a language model from this plasmid's Addgene catalogue record and pLannotate feature annotations shown in this document.]
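Description:
pNC-121-35S is an empty plant expression backbone derived from the binary vector pBI121 and adapted for Nimble Cloning, intended for ectopic expression of genes of interest in plants. The sequenced record is about 13.5 kb. As in other pBI121-type plasmids, the backbone carries the incP (RK2-type) replication system, with oriV and the trfA replication initiator gene. It also has oriT and traJ for mobilisation, consistent with maintenance in both E. coli and Agrobacterium and with the recorded low copy number. Bacterial selection is by kanamycin, through an aphA-3-type KanR gene located outside the T-DNA. The remaining backbone annotations (fragments of tetR and tetA, an IS1 element, and partial satA and klaC matches) are remnants carried over from the parental plasmid rather than functional parts.

Between the nopaline-type right and left T-DNA border repeats lie two units. The first is a plant selectable marker: the NOS promoter drives NeoR/KanR (nptII), ending in a NOS terminator, and allows kanamycin selection of transformed plant tissue. The second is the expression cassette, in which the strong constitutive CaMV 35S promoter is followed by the "NC frame" noted by the depositor and then a second NOS terminator. The feature table shows that this cloning region contains a ccdB toxin gene under the bacterial cat promoter. ccdB acts as a negative selection marker, killing ordinary E. coli strains that retain the uncut vector, which is why the empty plasmid must be propagated in a ccdB-tolerant strain. Replacing this cassette with an insert places the gene under 35S control. No insert, tag or reporter is recorded. The vector belongs to a system designed for high-throughput gene functional analysis in plants.
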