Features (pLannotate 1.2.2; 34 found; start..end, strand, type, name):
      1..90      -  CDS            traI (fragment): TRAI6_ECOLX - Experimental evidence at protein level: Swiss-Prot protein existence level 1. The initiation process of transfer DNA synthesis requires the interaction of at least three plasmid-specific components (TraH, I, and J) at the transfer origin resulting in the assembly of a specialised nucleoprotein complex - the relaxosome. Site- and strand-specific cleavage at the transfer origin is dependent on TraI and TraJ. From Escherichia coli.
    128..499     -  CDS            traJ: oriT-recognizing protein; traJ
    532..641     -  oriT           oriT: incP origin of transfer
    773..963     +  rep_origin     ori (fragment): high-copy-number ColE1/pMB1/pBR322/pUC origin of replication
   1322..1972    -  CDS            TetR: tetracycline resistance regulatory protein; tetR
   2078..2327    +  CDS            TcR (fragment): tetracycline efflux protein; tetA; confers resistance to tetracycline
   2437..2461    -  misc_feature   RB T-DNA repeat: right border repeat from nopaline C58 T-DNA
   2617..2800    +  promoter       NOS promoter: nopaline synthase promoter NOS promoter
   2821..3615    +  CDS            NeoR/KanR: aminoglycoside phosphotransferase from Tn5; aph(3')-II (or nptII); confers resistance to neomycin, kanamycin, and G418 (Geneticin®)
   3636..3785    +  CDS            ble (fragment): BLE_KLEPN - Experimental evidence at protein level: Swiss-Prot protein existence level 1. Binding protein with a strong affinity to the bleomycin family of antibiotics. Binds to CL990; an antimitotic-antibiotic compound. From Klebsiella pneumoniae.
   3792..3998    +  CDS            ocd (fragment): OCD_AGRFC - Experimental evidence at protein level: Swiss-Prot protein existence level 1. Catalyzes the conversion of L-ornithine into L-proline with release of ammonia. Is involved in the utilization of nopaline, a catabolic pathway that proceeds through L-arginine and L-ornithine to L-proline. Nopaline is a predominant opine in plant cells transformed with Ti plasmid pTiC58. From Agrobacterium fabrum (strain C58 / ATCC 33970) (Agrobacterium tumefaciens (strain C58)).
   4005..4257    +  terminator     NOS terminator: nopaline synthase terminator and poly(A) signal
   4261..4704    +  CDS            M13 gene III (fragment) (sequence partly withheld): pIII; III; minor coat protein
   4703..4793    +  CDS            lacI (fragment): lac repressor; lacI; The lac repressor binds to the lac operator to inhibit transcription in E. coli. This inhibition can be relieved by adding lactose or isopropyl-β-D-thiogalactopyranoside (IPTG).
   4806..4827    +  protein_bind   CAP binding site: CAP binding activates transcription in the presence of cAMP. E. coli catabolite activator protein
   4842..4872    +  promoter       lac promoter: promoter for the E. coli lac operon
   4876..4898    +  protein_bind   lac operator (fragment): The lac repressor binds to the lac operator to inhibit transcription in E. coli. This inhibition can be relieved by adding lactose or isopropyl-β-D-thiogalactopyranoside (IPTG). lac repressor encoded by lacI
   4933..4953    -  misc_feature   MCS (fragment): pUC18/19 multiple cloning site
   5444..5785    +  promoter       CaMV 35S promoter: strong constitutive promoter from cauliflower mosaic virus
   5985..6087    +  promoter       cat promoter: promoter of the E. coli cat gene encoding chloramphenicol acetyltransferase
   6118..6420    +  CDS            ccdB: CCDB_ECOLI - Also known as G, letB, letD. Experimental evidence at protein level: Swiss-Prot protein existence level 1. Toxic component of a type II toxin-antitoxin (TA) system, functioning in plasmid maintainence. Responsible for the post- segregational killing (PSK) of plasmid-free cells, also referred to as a plasmid addiction system. Half-life of over 2 hours. Cell killing by CcdB is accompanied by filamentation, defects in chromosome and plasmid segregation, defects in cell division, formation of anucleate cells, decreased DNA synthesis and plasmid loss. Interferes with the activity of DN
   6496..6748    +  terminator     NOS terminator: nopaline synthase terminator and poly(A) signal
   6753..6908    +  CDS            lacZα (fragment) (sequence partly withheld): LacZα fragment of β-galactosidase; lacZ fragment
   6906..7206    +  rep_origin     M13 ori (fragment) (sequence partly withheld): M13 bacteriophage origin of replication; arrow indicates direction of (+) strand synthesis
   7207..7337    +  CDS            lacI (fragment): lac repressor; lacI; The lac repressor binds to the lac operator to inhibit transcription in E. coli. This inhibition can be relieved by adding lactose or isopropyl-β-D-thiogalactopyranoside (IPTG).
   7391..7415    -  misc_feature   LB T-DNA repeat: left border repeat from nopaline C58 T-DNA
   8872..8991    -  CDS            tetR (fragment): TETR1_ECOLX - Experimental evidence at protein level: Swiss-Prot protein existence level 1. TetR is the repressor of the tetracycline resistance element; its N-terminal region forms a helix-turn-helix structure and binds DNA. Binding of tetracycline to TetR reduces the repressor affinity for the tetracycline resistance gene (tetA) promoter operator sites. From Escherichia coli.
   9014..10159   -  CDS            trfA: TRFA_ECOLX - Experimental evidence at protein level: Swiss-Prot protein existence level 1. Also involved in plasmid copy number control, promoting intermolecular coupling of protein bound iterons at oriV, which inhibits replication initiation. From Escherichia coli.
  10458..11252   -  CDS            KanR: aminoglycoside phosphotransferase; aphA-3; confers resistance to kanamycin
  11444..12211   +  mobile_element IS1: prokaryotic transposable element IS1
  12220..12369   -  CDS            satA (fragment): STA_BACSU - Also known as yyaR. Experimental evidence at protein level: Swiss-Prot protein existence level 1. Involved in resistance to streptothricin, a broad-spectrum antibiotic produced by streptomycetes. Detoxifies streptothricin via acetylation of the beta amino group of the first beta-lysyl moiety of streptothricin. From Bacillus subtilis (strain 168).
  12368..12562   -  CDS            satA (fragment): STA_BACSU - Also known as yyaR. Experimental evidence at protein level: Swiss-Prot protein existence level 1. Involved in resistance to streptothricin, a broad-spectrum antibiotic produced by streptomycetes. Detoxifies streptothricin via acetylation of the beta amino group of the first beta-lysyl moiety of streptothricin. From Bacillus subtilis (strain 168).
  12565..12840   -  CDS            klaC (fragment): KLAC_ECOLX - Also known as telB. Protein predicted: Swiss-Prot protein existence level 4. Belongs to the kla operon, which is associated with cryptic tellurite resistance, and IncW plasmid fertility inhibition. From Escherichia coli.
  12904..13535   -  rep_origin     oriV: incP origin of replication
>Addgene plasmid #193397 | pNC-121-35S | addgene full sequence | sequence record 382814 | Addgene NGS Result
CTCGGTCTTGCCTTGCTCGTCGGTGATGTACTTCACCAGCTCCGCGAAGTCGCTCTTCTTGATGGAGCGC
ATGGGGACGTGCTTGGCAATCACGCGCACCCCCCGGCCGTTTTAGCGGCTAAAAAAGTCATGGCTCTGCC
CTCGGGCGGACCACGCCCATCATGACCTTGCCAAGCTCGTCCTGCTTCTCTTCGATCTTCGCCAGCAGGG
CGAGGATCGTGGCATCACCGAACCGCGCCGTGCGCGGGTCGTCGGTGAGCCAGAGTTTCAGCAGGCCGCC
CAGGCGGCCCAGGTCGCCATTGATGCGGGCCAGCTCGCGGACGTGCTCATAGTCCACGACGCCCGTGATT
TTGTAGCCCTGGCCGACGGCCAGCAGGTAGGCCGACAGGCTCATGCCGGCCGCCGCCGCCTTTTCCTCAA
TCGCTCTTCGTTCGTCTGGAAGGCAGTACACCTTGATAGGTGGGCTGCCCTTCCTGGTTGGCTTGGTTTC
ATCAGCCATCCGCTTGCCCTCATCTGTTACGCCGGCGGTAGCCGGCCAGCCTCGCAGAGCAGGATTCCCG
TTGAGCACCGCCAGGTGCGAATAAGGGACAGTGAAGAAGGAACACCCGCTCGCGGGTGGGCCTACTTCAC
CTATCCTGCCCGGCTGACGCCGTTGGATACACCAAGGAAAGTCTACACGAACCCTTTGGCAAAATCCTGT
ATATCGTGCGAAAAAGGATGGATATACCGAAAAAATCGCTATAATGACCCCGAAGCAGGGTTATGCAGCG
GAAAAGCGCCACGCTTCCCGAAGGGAGAAAGGCGGACAGGTATCCGGTAAGCGGCAGGGTCGGAACAGGA
GAGCGCACGAGGGAGCTTCCAGGGGGAAACGCCTGGTATCTTTATAGTCCTGTCGGGTTTCGCCACCTCT
GACTTGAGCGTCGATTTTTGTGATGCTCGTCAGGGGGGCGGAGCCTATGGAAAAACGCCAGCAACGCGGC
CTTTTTACGGTTCCTGGCCTTTTGCTGGCCTTTTGCTCACATGTTCTTTCCTGCGTTATCCCCTGATTCT
GTGGATAACCGTATTACCGCCTTTGAGTGAGCTGATACCGCTCGCCGCAGCCGAACGACCGAGCGCAGCG
AGTCAGTGAGCGAGGAAGCGGAAGAGCGCCAGAAGGCCGCCAGAGAGGCCGAGCGCGGCCGTGAGGCTTG
GACGCTAGGGCAGGGCATGAAAAAGCCCGTAGCGGGCTGCTACGGGCGTCTGACGCGGTGGAAAGGGGGA
GGGGATGTTGTCTACATGGCTCTGCTGTAGTGAGTGGGTTGCGCTCCGGCAGCGGTCCTGATCAATCGTC
ACCCTTTCTCGGTCCTTCAACGTTCCTGACAACGAGCCTCCTTTTCGCCAATCCATCGACAATCACCGCG
AGTCCCTGCTCGAACGCTGCGTCCGGACCGGCTTCGTCGAAGGCGTCTATCGCGGCCCGCAACAGCGGCG
AGAGCGGAGCCTGTTCAACGGTGCCGCCGCGCTCGCCGGCATCGCTGTCGCCGGCCTGCTCCTCAAGCAC
GGCCCCAACAGTGAAGTAGCTGATTGTCATCAGCGCATTGACGGCGTCCCCGGCCGAAAAACCCGCCTCG
CAGAGGAAGCGAAGCTGCGCGTCGGCCGTTTCCATCTGCGGTGCGCCCGGTCGCGTGCCGGCATGGATGC
GCGCGCCATCGCGGTAGGCGAGCAGCGCCTGCCTGAAGCTGCGGGCATTCCCGATCAGAAATGAGCGCCA
GTCGTCGTCGGCTCTCGGCACCGAATGCGTATGATTCTCCGCCAGCATGGCTTCGGCCAGTGCGTCGAGC
AGCGCCCGCTTGTTCCTGAAGTGCCAGTAAAGCGCCGGCTGCTGAACCCCCAACCGTTCCGCCAGTTTGC
GTGTCGTCAGACCGTCTACGCCGACCTCGTTCAACAGGTCCAGGGCGGCACGGATCACTGTATTCGGCTG
CAACTTTGTCATGCTTGACACTTTATCACTGATAAACATAATATGTCCACCAACTTATCAGTGATAAAGA
ATCCGCGCGTTCAATCGGACCAGCGGAGGCTGGTCCGGAGGCCAGACGTGAAACCCAACATACCCCTGAT
CGTAATTCTGAGCACTGTCGCGCTCGACGCTGTCGGCATCGGCCTGATTATGCCGGTGCTGCCGGGCCTC
CTGCGCGATCTGGTTCACTCGAACGACGTCACCGCCCACTATGGCATTCTGCTGGCGCTGTATGCGTTGG
TGCAATTTGCCTGCGCACCTGTGCTGGGCGCGCTGTCGGATCGTTTCGGGCGGCGGCCAATCTTGCTCGT
CTCGCTGGCCGGCGCCAGATCTGGGGAACCCTGTGGTTGGCATGCACATACAAATGGACGAACGGATAAA
CCTTTTCACGCCCTTTTAAATATCCGATTATTCTAATAAACGCTCTTTTCTCTTAGGTTTACCCGCCAAT
ATATCCTGTCAAACACTGATAGTTTAAACTGAAGGCGGGAAACGACAATCTGATCATGAGCGGAGAATTA
AGGGAGTCACGTTATGACCCCCGCCGATGACGCGGGACAAGCCGTTTTACGTTTGGAACTGACAGAACCG
CAACGTTGAAGGAGCCACTCAGCCGCGGGTTTCTGGAGTTTAATGAGCTAAGCACATACGTCAGAAACCA
TTATTGCGCGTTCAAAAGTCGCCTAAGGTCACTATCAGCTAGCAAATATTTCTTGTCAAAAATGCTCCAC
TGACGTTCCATAAATTCCCCTCGGTATCCAATTAGAGTCTCATATTCACTCTCAATCCAAATAATCTGCA
CCGGATCTGGATCGTTTCGCATGATTGAACAAGATGGATTGCACGCAGGTTCTCCGGCCGCTTGGGTGGA
GAGGCTATTCGGCTATGACTGGGCACAACAGACAATCGGCTGCTCTGATGCCGCCGTGTTCCGGCTGTCA
GCGCAGGGGCGCCCGGTTCTTTTTGTCAAGACCGACCTGTCCGGTGCCCTGAATGAACTGCAGGACGAGG
CAGCGCGGCTATCGTGGCTGGCCACGACGGGCGTTCCTTGCGCAGCTGTGCTCGACGTTGTCACTGAAGC
GGGAAGGGACTGGCTGCTATTGGGCGAAGTGCCGGGGCAGGATCTCCTGTCATCTCACCTTGCTCCTGCC
GAGAAAGTATCCATCATGGCTGATGCAATGCGGCGGCTGCATACGCTTGATCCGGCTACCTGCCCATTCG
ACCACCAAGCGAAACATCGCATCGAGCGAGCACGTACTCGGATGGAAGCCGGTCTTGTCGATCAGGATGA
TCTGGACGAAGAGCATCAGGGGCTCGCGCCAGCCGAACTGTTCGCCAGGCTCAAGGCGCGCATGCCCGAC
GGCGATGATCTCGTCGTGACCCATGGCGATGCCTGCTTGCCGAATATCATGGTGGAAAATGGCCGCTTTT
CTGGATTCATCGACTGTGGCCGGCTGGGTGTGGCGGACCGCTATCAGGACATAGCGTTGGCTACCCGTGA
TATTGCTGAAGAGCTTGGCGGCGAATGGGCTGACCGCTTCCTCGTGCTTTACGGTATCGCCGCTCCCGAT
TCGCAGCGCATCGCCTTCTATCGCCTTCTTGACGAGTTCTTCTGAGCGGGACTCTGGGGTTCGAAATGAC
CGACCAAGCGACGCCCAACCTGCCATCACGAGATTTCGATTCCACCGCCGCCTTCTATGAAAGGTTGGGC
TTCGGAATCGTTTTCCGGGACGCCGGCTGGATGATCCTCCAGCGCGGGGATCTCATGCTGGAGTTCTTCG
CCCACGGGATCTCTGCGGAACAGGCGGTCGAAGGTGCCGATATCATTACGACAGCAACGGCCGACAAGCA
CAACGCCACGATCCTGAGCGACAATATGATCGGGCCCGGCGTCCACATCAACGGCGTCGGCGGCGACTGC
CCAGGCAAGACCGAGATGCACCGCGATATCTTGCTGCGTTCGGATATTTTCGTGGAGTTCCCGCCACAGA
CCCGGATGATCCCCGATCGTTCAAACATTTGGCAATAAAGTTTCTTAAGATTGAATCCTGTTGCCGGTCT
TGCGATGATTATCATATAATTTCTGTTGAATTACGTTAAGCATGTAATAATTAACATGTAATGCATGACG
TTATTTATGAGATGGGTTTTTATGATTAGAGTCCCGCAATTATACATTTAATACGCGATAGAAAACAAAA
TATAGCGCGCAAACTAGGATAAATTATCGCGCGCGGTGTCATCTATGTTACTAGATCGGGCCTCCTGTC
[82 nt withheld, positions 4270-4351]
GCTCTGAGGGA
[161 nt withheld, positions 4363-4523]
T
[41 nt withheld, positions 4525-4565]
T
[62 nt withheld, positions 4567-4628]
A
[35 nt withheld, positions 4630-4664]
CCTCCCTCAATCGGTTGAATGTCGCCCTTTTGTCTTTGGCCCAATACGCAAACCGCCTCTCCCCGCGCGT
TGGCCGATTCATTAATGCAGCTGGCACGACAGGTTTCCCGACTGGAAAGCGGGCAGTGAGCGCAACGCAA
TTAATGTGAGTTAGCTCACTCATTAGGCACCCCAGGCTTTACACTTTATGCTTCCGGCTCGTATGTTGTG
TGGAATTGTGAGCGGATAACAATTTCACACAGGAAACAGCTATGACCATGATTACGCCAAGCTTGCATGC
CTGCAGGTCCCCAGATTAGCCTTTTCAATTTCAGAAAGAATGCTAACCCACAGATGGTTAGAGAGGCTTA
CGCAGCAGGTCTCATCAAGACGATCTACCCGAGCAATAATCTCCAGGAAATCAAATACCTTCCCAAGAAG
GTTAAAGATGCAGTCAAAAGATTCAGGACTAACTGCATCAAGAACACAGAGAAAGATATATTTCTCAAGA
TCAGAAGTACTATTCCAGTATGGACGATTCAAGGCTTGCTTCACAAACCAAGGCAAGTAATAGAGATTGG
AGTCTCTAAAAAGGTAGTTCCCACTGAATCAAAGGCCATGGAGTCAAAGATTCAAATAGAGGACCTAACA
GAACTCGCCGTAAAGACTGGCGAACAGTTCATACAGAGTCTCTTACGACTCAATGACAAGAAGAAAATCT
TCGTCAACATGGTGGAGCACGACACACTTGTCTACTCCAAAAATATCAAAGATACAGTCTCAGAAGACCA
AAGGGCAATTGAGACTTTTCAACAAAGGGTAATATCCGGAAACCTCCTCGGATTCCATTGCCCAGCTATC
TGTCACTTTATTGTGAAGATAGTGGAAAAGGAAGGTGGCTCCTACAAATGCCATCATTGCGATAAAGGAA
AGGCCATCGTTGAAGATGCCTCTGCCGACAGTGGTCCCAAAGATGGACCCCCACCCACGAGGAGCATCGT
GGAAAAAGAAGACGTTCCAACCACGTCTTCAAAGCAAGTGGATTGATGTGATATCTCCACTGACGTAAGG
GATGACGCACAATCCCACTATCCTTCGCAAGACCCTTCCTCTATATAAGGAAGTTCATTTCATTTGGAGA
GAACACGGGGGACTCTAGAGAGTGGTCTCTGTCCAGTCCTGGCCTCGTCGGCCATTCTCGACTAAGTTGG
CAGCATCACCCGACGCACTTTGCGCCGAATAAATACCTGTGACGGAAGATCACTTCGCAGAATAAATAAA
TCCTGGTGTCCCTGTTGATACCGGGAAGCCCTGGGCCAACTTTTGGCGAAAATGAGACGTTGATCGGCAC
GTAAGAGGTTCCAACTTTCACCATAATGAAATAAGATCACTACCGGGCGTATTTTTTGAGTTATCGAGAT
TTTCAGGAGCTAAGGAAGCTAAACTTTTGCTGACGAGAACAGGGACTGGTGAAATGCAGTTTAAGGTTTA
CACCTATAAAAGAGAGAGCCGTTATCGTCTGTTTGTGGATGTACAGAGTGATATTATTGACACGCCTGGG
CGACGGATGGTGATCCCCCTGGCCAGTGCACGTCTGCTGTCAGATAAAGTCTCCCGTGAACTTTACCCGG
TGGTGCATATCGGGGATGAAAGCTGGCGCATGATGACCACCGATATGGCCAGTGTGCCGGTATCCGTTAT
CGGGGAAGAAGTGGCTGATCTCAGCCACCGCGAAAATGACATCAAAAACGCCATTAACCTGATGTTCTGG
GGAATATAAATGTCAGGCTCCCTTATACACAGGGCCAGTCTGGCCACTTGTGGTCTGCTGAGACCGAGCT
CGAATTTCCCCGATCGTTCAAACATTTGGCAATAAAGTTTCTTAAGATTGAATCCTGTTGCCGGTCTTGC
GATGATTATCATATAATTTCTGTTGAATTACGTTAAGCATGTAATAATTAACATGTAATGCATGACGTTA
TTTATGAGATGGGTTTTTATGATTAGAGTCCCGCAATTATACATTTAATACGCGATAGAAAACAAAATAT
AGCGCGCAAACTAGGATAAATTATCGCGCGCGGTGTCATCTATGTTACTAGATCGGGAATTCACTGGCCG
TCGTTTTACAACGTCGTGACTGGGAAAACCCTGGCGTTACCCAACTTAATCGCCTTGCAGCACATCCCCC
TTTCGCCAGCTGGCGTAATAGCGAAGAGGCCCGCACCGATCGCCCTTCCCAACAGTTGCGCAGCCTGAAT
G
[44 nt withheld, positions 6906-6949]
C
[141 nt withheld, positions 6951-7091]
CCTTTGACGTTGGAGTCCACGTTCTTT
[37 nt withheld, positions 7119-7155]
ACCCTATCTCGGGCTATTCTTTTGATTTATAAGGGATTTTGCCGATTTCGGAACCACCATCAAACAGGAT
TTTCGCCTGCTGGGGCAAACCAGCGTGGACCGCTTGCTGCAACTCTCTCAGGGCCAGGCGGTGAAGGGCA
ATCAGCTGTTGCCCGTCTCACTGGTGAAAAGAAAAACCACCCCAGTACATTAAAAACGTCCGCAATGTGT
TATTAAGTTGTCTAAGCGTCAATTTGTTTACACCACAATATATCCTGCCACCAGCCAGCCAACAGCTCCC
CGACCGGCAGCTCGGCACAAAATCACCACTCGATACAGGCAGCCCATCAGTCCGGGACGGCGTCAGCGGG
AGAGCCGTTGTAAGGCGGCAGACTTTGCTCATGTTACCGATGCTATTCGGAAGAACGGCAACTAAGCTGC
CGGGTTTGAAACACGGATGATCTCGCGGAGGGTAGCATGTTGATTGTAACGATGACAGAGCGTTGCTGCC
TGTGATCAAATATCATCTCCCTCGCAGAGATCCGAATTATCAGCCTTCTTATTCATTTCTCGCTTAACCG
TGACAGGCTGTCGATCTTGAGAACTATGCCGACATAATAGGAAATCGCTGGATAAAGCCGCTGAGGAAGC
TGAGTGGCGCTATTTCTTTAGAAGTGAACGTTGACGATATCAACTCCCCTATCCATTGCTCACCGAATGG
TACAGGTCGGGGACCCGAAGTTCCGACTGTCGGCCTGATGCATCCCCGGCTGATCGACCCCAGATCTGGG
GCTGAGAAAGCCCAGTAAGGAAACAACTGTAGGTTCGAGTCGCGAGATCCCCCGGAACCAAAGGAAGTAG
GTTAAACCCGCTCCGATCAGGCCGAGCCACGCCAGGCCGAGAACATTGGTTCCTGTAGGCATCGGGATTG
GCGGATCAAACACTAAAGCTACTGGAACGAGCAGAAGTCCTCCGGCCGCCAGTTGCCAGGCGGTAAAGGT
GAGCAGAGGCACGGGAGGTTGCCACTTGCGGGTCAGCACGGTTCCGAACGCCATGGAAACCGCCCCCGCC
AGGCCCGCTGCGACGCCGACAGGATCTAGCGCTGCGTTTGGTGTCAACACCAACAGCGCCACGCCCGCAG
TTCCGCAAATAGCCCCCAGGACCGCCATCAATCGTATCGGGCTACCTAGCAGAGCGGCAGAGATGAACAC
GACCATCAGCGGCTGCACAGCGCCTACCGTCGCCGCGACCCCGCCCGGCAGGCGGTAGACCGAAATAAAC
AACAAGCTCCAGAATAGCGAAATATTAAGTGCGCCGAGGATGAAGATGCGCATCCACCAGATTCCCGTTG
GAATCTGTCGGACGATCATCACGAGCAATAAACCCGCCGGCAACGCCCGCAGCAGCATACCGGCGACCCC
TCGGCCTCGCTGTTCGGGCTCCACGAAAACGCCGGACAGATGCGCCTTGTGAGCGTCCTTGGGGCCGTCC
TCCTGTTTGAAGACCGACAGCCCAATGATCTCGCCGTCGATGTAGGCGCCGAATGCCACGGCATCTCGCA
ACCGTTCAGCGAACGCCTCCATGGGCTTTTTCTCCTCGTGCTCGTAAACGGACCCGAACATCTCTGGAGC
TTTCTTCAGGGCCGACAATCGGATCTCGCGGAAATCCTGCACGTCGGCCGCTCCAAGCCGTCGAATCTGA
GCCTTAATCACAATTGTCAATTTTAATCCTCTGTTTATCGGCAGTTCGTAGAGCGCGCCGTGCGTCCCGA
GCGATACTGAGCGAAGCAAGTGCGTCGAGCAGTGCCCGCTTGTTCCTGAAATGCCAGTAAAGCGCTGGCT
GCTGAACCCCCAGCCGGAACTGACCCCACAAGGCCCTAGCGTTTGCAATGCACCAGGTCATCATTGACCC
AGGCGTGTTCCACCAGGCCGCTGCCTCGCAACTCTTCGCAGGCTTCGCCGACCTGCTCGCGCCACTTCTT
CACGCGGGTGGAATCCGATCCGCACATGAGGCGGAAGGTTTCCAGCTTGAGCGGGTACGGCTCCCGGTGC
GAGCTGAAATAGTCGAACATCCGTCGGGCCGTCGGCGACAGCTTGCGGTACTTCTCCCATATGAATTTCG
TGTAGTGGTCGCCAGCAAACAGCACGACGATTTCCTCGTCGATCAGGACCTGGCAACGGGACGTTTTCTT
GCCACGGTCCAGGACGCGGAAGCGGTGCAGCAGCGACACCGATTCCAGGTGCCCAACGCGGTCGGACGTG
AAGCCCATCGCCGTCGCCTGTAGGCGCGACAGGCATTCCTCGGCCTTCGTGTAATACCGGCCATTGATCG
ACCAGCCCAGGTCCTGGCAAAGCTCGTAGAACGTGAAGGTGATCGGCTCGCCGATAGGGGTGCGCTTCGC
GTACTCCAACACCTGCTGCCACACCAGTTCGTCATCGTCGGCCCGCAGCTCGACGCCGGTGTAGGTGATC
TTCACGTCCTTGTTGACGTGGAAAATGACCTTGTTTTGCAGCGCCTCGCGCGGGATTTTCTTGTTGCGCG
TGGTGAACAGGGCAGAGCGGGCCGTGTCGTTTGGCATCGCTCGCATCGTGTCCGGCCACGGCGCAATATC
GAACAAGGAAAGCTGCATTTCCTTGATCTGCTGCTTCGTGTGTTTCAGCAACGCGGCTTGCTTGGCCTCG
CTGACCTGTTTTGCCAGGTCCTCGCCGGCGGTTTTTCGCTTCTTGGTCGTCATAGTTCCTCGCGTGTCGA
TGGTCATCGACTTCGCCAAACCTGCCGCCTCCTGTTCGAGACGACGCGAACGCTCCACGGCGGCCGATGG
CGCGGGCAGGGCAGGGGGAGCCAGTTGCACGCTGTCGCGCTCGATCTTGGCCGTAGCTTGCTGGACCATC
GAGCCGACGGACTGGAAGGTTTCGCGGGGCGCACGCATGACGGTGCGGCTTGCGATGGTTTCGGCATCCT
CGGCGGAAAACCCCGCGTCGATCAGTTCTTGCCTGTATGCCTTCCGGTCAAACGTCCGATTCATTCACCC
TCCTTGCGGGATTGCCCCGACTCACGCCGGGGCAATGTGCCCTTATTCCTGATTTGACCCGCCTGGTGCC
TTGGTGTCCAGATAATCCACCTTATCGGCAATGAAGTCGGTCCCGTAGACCGTCTGGCCGTCCTTCTCGT
ACTTGGTATTCCGAATCTTGCCCTGCACGAATACCAGCGACCCCTTGCCCAAATACTTGCCGTGGGCCTC
GGCCTGAGAGCCAAAACACTTGATGCGGAAGAAGTCGGTGCGCTCCTGCTTGTCGCCGGCATCGTTGCGC
CACATCTAGGTACTAAAACAATTCATCCAGTAAAATATAATATTTTATTTTCTCCCAATCAGGCTTGATC
CCCAGTAAGTCAAAAAATAGCTCGACATACTGTTCTTCCCCGATATCCTCCCTGATCGACCGGACGCAGA
AGGCAATGTCATACCACTTGTCCGCCCTGCCGCTTCTCCCAAGATCAATAAAGCCACTTACTTTGCCATC
TTTCACAAAGATGTTGCTGTCTCCCAGGTCGCCGTGGGAAAAGACAAGTTCCTCTTCGGGCTTTTCCGTC
TTTAAAAAATCATACAGCTCGCGCGGATCTTTAAATGGAGTGTCTTCTTCCCAGTTTTCGCAATCCACAT
CGGCCAGATCGTTATTCAGTAAGTAATCCAATTCGGCTAAGCGGCTGTCTAAGCTATTCGTATAGGGACA
ATCCGATATGTCGATGGAGTGAAAGAGCCTGATGCACTCCGCATACAGCTCGATAATCTTTTCAGGGCTT
TGTTCATCTTCATACTCTTCCGAGCAAAGGACGCCATCGGCCTCACTCATGAGCAGATTGCTCCAGCCAT
CATGCCGTTCAAAGTGCAGGACCTTTGGAACAGGCAGCTTTCCTTCCAGCCATAGCATCATGTCCTTTTC
CCGTTCCACATCATAGGTGGTCCCTTTATACCGGCTGTCCGTCATTTTTAAATATAGGTTTTCATTTTCT
CCCACCAGCTTATATACCTTAGCAGGAGACATTCCTTCCGTATCTTTTACGCAGCGGTATTTTTCGATCA
GTTTTTTCAATTCCGGTGATATTCTCATTTTAGCCATTTATTATTTCCTTCCTCTTTTCTACAGTATTTA
AAGATACCCCAAGAAGCTAATTATAACAAGACGAACTCCAATTCACTGTTCCTTGCATTCTAAAACCTTA
AATACCAGAAAACAGCTTTTTCAAAGTTGTTTTCAAAGTTGGCGTATAACATAGTATCGACGGAGCCGAT
TTTGAAACCACAATTATGGGTGATGCTGCCAACTTACTGATTTAGTGTATGATGGTGTTTTTGAGGTGCT
CCAGTGGCTTCTGTTTCTATCAGCTGTCCCTCCTGTTCAGCTACTGACGGGGTGGTGCGTAACGGCAAAA
GCACCGCCGGACATCAGCGCTATCTCTGCTCTCACTGCCGTAAAACATGGCAACTGCAGTTCACTTACAC
CGCTTCTCAACCCGGTACGCACCAGAAAATCATTGATATGGCCATGAATGGCGTTGGATGCCGGGCAACA
GCCCGCATTATGGGCGTTGGCCTCAACACGATTTTACGTCACTTAAAAAACTCAGGCCGCAGTCGGTAAC
CTCGCGCATACAGCCGGGCAGTGACGTCATCGTCTGCGCGGAAATGGACGAACAGTGGGGCTATGTCGGG
GCTAAATCGCGCCAGCGCTGGCTGTTTTACGCGTATGACAGTCTCCGGAAGACGGTTGTTGCGCACGTAT
TCGGTGAACGCACTATGGCGACGCTGGGGCGTCTTATGAGCCTGCTGTCACCCTTTGACGTGGTGATATG
GATGACGGATGGCTGGCCGCTGTATGAATCCCGCCTGAAGGGAAAGCTGCACGTAATCAGCAAGCGATAT
ACGCAGCGAATTGAGCGGCATAACCTGAATCTGAGGCAGCACCTGGCACGGCTGGGACGGAAGTCGCTGT
CGTTCTCAAAATCGGTGGAGCTGCATGACAAAGTCATCGGGCATTATCTGAACATAAAACACTATCAATA
AGTTGGAGTCATTACCCAATTATGATAGAATTTACAAGCTATAAGGTTATTGTCCTGGGTTTCAAGCATT
AGTCCATGCAAGTTTTTATGCTTTGCCCATTCTATAGATATATTGATAAGCGCGCTGCCTATGCCTTGCC
CCCTGAAATCCTTACATACGGCGATATCTTCTATATAAAAGATATATTATCTTATCAGTATTGTCAATAT
ATTCAAGGCAATCTGCCTCCTCATCCTCTTCATCCTCTTCGTCTTGGTAGCTTTTTAAATATGGCGCTTC
ATAGAGTAATTCTGTAAAGGTCCAATTCTCGTTTTCATACCTCGGTATAATCTTACCTATCACCTCAAAT
GGTTCGCTGGGTTTATCGCACCCCCGAACACGAGCACGGCACCCGCGACCACTATGCCAAGAATGCCCAA
GGTAAAAATTGCCGGCCCCGCCATGAAGTCCGTGAATGCCCCGACGGCCGAAGTGAAGGGCAGGCCGCCA
CCCAGGCCGCCGCCCTCACTGCCCGGCACCTGGTCGCTGAATGTCGATGCCAGCACCTGCGGCACGTCAA
TGCTTCCGGGCGTCGCGCTCGGGCTGATCGCCCATCCCGTTACTGCCCCGATCCCGGCAATGGCAAGGAC
TGCCAGCGCTGCCATTTTTGGGGTGAGGCCGTTCGCGGCCGAGGGGCGCAGCCCCTGGGGGGATGGGAGG
CCCGCGTTAGCGGGCCGGGAGGGTTCGAGAAGGGGGGGCACCCCCCTTCGGCGTGCGCGGTCACGCGCAC
AGGGCGCAGCCCTGGTTAAAAACAAGGTTTATAAATATTGGTTTAAAAGCAGGTTAAAAGACAGGTTAGC
GGTGGCCGAAAAACGGGCGGAAACCCTTGCAAATGCTGGATTTTCTGCCTGTGGACAGCCCCTCAAATGT
CAATAGGTGCGCCCCTCATCTGTCAGCACTCTGCCCCTCAAGTGTCAAGGATCGCGCCCCTCATCTGTCA
GTAGTCGCGCCCCTCAAGTGTCAATACCGCAGGGCACTTATCCCCAGGCTTGTCCACATCATCTGTGGGA
AACTCGCGTAAAATCAGGCGTTTTCGCCGATTTGCGAGGCTGGCCAGCTCCACGTCGCCGGCCGAAATCG
AGCCTGCCCCTCATCTGTCAACGCCGCGCCGGGTGAGTCGGCCCCTCAAGTGTCAACGTCCGCCCCTCAT
CTGTCAGTGAGGGCCAAGTTTTCCGCGAGGTATCCACAACGCCGGCGGCCGCGGTGTCTCGCACACGGCT
TCGACGGCGTTTCTGGCGCGTTTGCAGGGCCATAGACGGCCGCCAGCCCAGCGGCGAGGGCAACCAGCCC
GGTGAGCGTCGGAAAGGCG
